Addgene plasmid #11741: pCMV5-ALK2 wt
Depositing lab: Jeff Wrana. Depositing organization: Sinai Health System. Publication: Specific activation of Smad1 signaling pathways by the BMP7 type I receptor, ALK2. Macias-Silva M, Hoodless PA, Tang SJ, Buchwald M, Wrana JL. J Biol Chem. 1998 Oct 2. 273(40):25628-36. 10.1074/jbc.273.40.25628 PubMed 9748228.
Backbone
  Vector backbone: pCMV5
  Backbone size w/o insert (bp): 4700
  Vector type: Mammalian Expression
Growth in bacteria
  Bacterial resistance: Ampicillin, 100 μg/mL
  Growth temperature: 37°C
  Growth strain: DH5alpha
  Copy number: High Copy
Gene/Insert
  Gene/Insert name: ALK2
  Species: H. sapiens (human)
  Insert size (bp): 1500
  GenBank ID: NM_001105
  Entrez Gene: ACVR1 (a.k.a. ACTRI, ACVR1A, ACVRLK2, ALK2, FOP, SKR1, TSRI)
  Cloning method: Restriction Enzyme; 5′ cloning site SalI (destroyed during cloning); 3′ cloning site BamHI (not destroyed)
  Sequencing primers: 5′ CMV-F
Terms and licenses: Academic/Nonprofit Terms; Industry Terms
How to cite: pCMV5-ALK2 wt was a gift from Jeff Wrana (Addgene plasmid # 11741 ; http://n2t.net/addgene:11741 ; RRID:Addgene_11741)
