[The description below was written by a language model from this plasmid's Addgene catalogue record.]
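Description:
pCMV5-ALK2 wt is a mammalian expression plasmid built on the pCMV5 backbone (about 4.7 kb without insert) carrying the wild-type human ALK2 coding sequence, the product of the ACVR1 gene. The insert is roughly 1.5 kb and was introduced by restriction cloning, with the 5′ SalI junction destroyed in the process and the 3′ BamHI site retained. The plasmid is propagated in standard E. coli cloning strains as a high-copy construct under ampicillin selection. The record provides no feature table, so the origin of replication, polyadenylation signal and other backbone elements are not itemised. The backbone name and the use of a CMV forward sequencing primer indicate that expression is driven by the cytomegalovirus immediate-early promoter, a strong constitutive promoter suited to transient transfection of cultured mammalian cells. No epitope tag, reporter or mammalian selection marker is listed.

ALK2 is a type I serine/threonine kinase receptor of the TGF-β superfamily, and the associated publication concerns its role as a BMP7 type I receptor that specifically activates Smad1 signalling. The "wt" designation marks this as the unmutated receptor, which suggests use as a reference alongside altered forms of the receptor, although no such variants are described in the record. Typical applications would be overexpression of ALK2 in mammalian cells to study BMP ligand responsiveness, receptor complex formation, Smad phosphorylation and downstream transcriptional responses. ACVR1 also carries the alias FOP in the record, reflecting the gene's link to fibrodysplasia ossificans progressiva.
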