>Addgene plasmid #11741 | pCMV5-ALK2 wt | addgene partial sequence | sequence record 18435 | CMV-F 5'-CGCAAATGGGCGGTAGGCGTG-3'
TTGATCTGGTACCACGCGTATCGATAAGTTTGCATGCCTGCAGGTCGAGTGTACAATGGTAGATGGAGTG
ATGATTCTTCCTGTGCTTATCATGATTGCTCTCCCCTCCCCTAGTATGGAAGATGAGAAGCCCAAGGTCA
ACCCCAAACTCTACATGTGTGTGTGTGAAGGTCTCTCCTGCGGTAATGAGGACCACTGTGAAGGCCAGCA
GTGCTTTTCCTCACTGAGCATCAACGATGGCTTCCACGTCTACCAGAAAGGCTGCTTCCAGGTTTATGAG
CAGGGAAAGATGACCTGTAAGACCCCGCCGTCCCCTGGCCAAGCTGTGGAGTGCTGCCAAGGGGACTGGT
GTAACAGGAACATCACGGCCCAGCTGCCCACTAAAGGAAAATCCTTCCCTGGAACACAGAATTTCCACTT
GGAGGTTGGCCTCATTATTCTCTCTGTAGTGTTCGCAGTATGTCTTTTAGCCTGCCTGCTGGGAGTTGCT
CTCCGAAAATTTAAAAGGCGCAACCAAGAACGCCTCAATCCCCGAGACGTGGAGTATGGCACTATCGAAG
GGCTCATCACCACCAATGTTGGAGACAGCACTTTAGCAGATTTATTGGATCATTCGTGTACATCAGGAAG
TGGCTCTGGTCTTCCTTTTCTGGT
